>Addgene plasmid #234612 | A1-LCD -3G1S+4V | addgene full sequence | sequence record 469036 | Addgene NGS Result
TAACTAGCATAACCCCTTGGGGCCTCTAAACGGGTCTTGAGGGGTTTTTTGCTGAAAGGAGGAACTATAT
CCGGATATCCACAGGACGGGTGTGGTCGCCATGATCGCGTAGTCGATAGTGGCTCCAAGTAGCGAAGCGA
GCAGGACTGGGCGGCGGCCAAAGCGGTCGGACAGTGCTCCGAGAACGGGTGCGCATAGAAATTGCATCAA
CGCATATAGCGCTAGCAGCACGCCATAGTGACTGGCGATGCTGTCGGAATGGACGATATCCCGCAAGAGG
CCCGGCAGTACCGGCATAACCAAGCCTATGCCTACAGCATCCAGGGTGACGGTGCCGAGGATGACGATGA
GCGCATTGTTAGATTTCATACACGGTGCCTGACTGCGTTAGCAATTTAACTGTGATAAACTACCGCATTA
AAGCTTATCGATGATAAGCTGTCAAACATGAGAATTCTTGAAGACGAAAGGGCCTCGTGATACGCCTATT
TTTATAGGTTAATGTCATGATAATAATGGTTTCTTAGACGTCAGGTGGCACTTTTCGGGGAAATGTGCGC
GGAACCCCTATTTGTTTATTTTTCTAAATACATTCAAATATGTATCCGCTCATGAGACAATAACCCTGAT
AAATGCTTCAATAATATTGAAAAAGGAAGAGTATGAGTATTCAACATTTCCGTGTCGCCCTTATTCCCTT
TTTTGCGGCATTTTGCCTTCCTGTTTTTGCTCACCCAGAAACGCTGGTGAAAGTAAAAGATGCTGAAGAT
CAGTTGGGTGCACGAGTGGGTTACATCGAACTGGATCTCAACAGCGGTAAGATCCTTGAGAGTTTTCGCC
CCGAAGAACGTTTTCCAATGATGAGCACTTTTAAAGTTCTGCTATGTGGCGCGGTATTATCCCGTGTTGA
CGCCGGGCAAGAGCAACTCGGTCGCCGCATACACTATTCTCAGAATGACTTGGTTGAGTACTCACCAGTC
ACAGAAAAGCATCTTACGGATGGCATGACAGTAAGAGAATTATGCAGTGCTGCCATAACCATGAGTGATA
ACACTGCGGCCAACTTACTTCTGACAACGATCGGAGGACCGAAGGAGCTAACCGCTTTTTTGCACAACAT
GGGGGATCATGTAACTCGCCTTGATCGTTGGGAACCGGAGCTGAATGAAGCCATACCAAACGACGAGCGT
GACACCACGATGCCTGCAGCAATGGCAACAACGTTGCGCAAACTATTAACTGGCGAACTACTTACTCTAG
CTTCCCGGCAACAATTAATAGACTGGATGGAGGCGGATAAAGTTGCAGGACCACTTCTGCGCTCGGCCCT
TCCGGCTGGCTGGTTTATTGCTGATAAATCTGGAGCCGGTGAGCGTGGGTCTCGCGGTATCATTGCAGCA
CTGGGGCCAGATGGTAAGCCCTCCCGTATCGTAGTTATCTACACGACGGGGAGTCAGGCAACTATGGATG
AACGAAATAGACAGATCGCTGAGATAGGTGCCTCACTGATTAAGCATTGGTAACTGTCAGACCAAGTTTA
CTCATATATACTTTAGATTGATTTAAAACTTCATTTTTAATTTAAAAGGATCTAGGTGAAGATCCTTTTT
GATAATCTCATGACCAAAATCCCTTAACGTGAGTTTTCGTTCCACTGAGCGTCAGACCCCGTAGAAAAGA
TCAAAGGATCTTCTTGAGATCCTTTTTTTCTGCGCGTAATCTGCTGCTTGCAAACAAAAAAACCACCGCT
ACCAGCGGTGGTTTGTTTGCCGGATCAAGAGCTACCAACTCTTTTTCCGAAGGTAACTGGCTTCAGCAGA
GCGCAGATACCAAATACTGTCCTTCTAGTGTAGCCGTAGTTAGGCCACCACTTCAAGAACTCTGTAGCAC
CGCCTACATACCTCGCTCTGCTAATCCTGTTACCAGTGGCTGCTGCCAGTGGCGATAAGTCGTGTCTTAC
CGGGTTGGACTCAAGACGATAGTTACCGGATAAGGCGCAGCGGTCGGGCTGAACGGGGGGTTCGTGCACA
CAGCCCAGCTTGGAGCGAACGACCTACACCGAACTGAGATACCTACAGCGTGAGCTATGAGAAAGCGCCA
CGCTTCCCGAAGGGAGAAAGGCGGACAGGTATCCGGTAAGCGGCAGGGTCGGAACAGGAGAGCGCACGAG
GGAGCTTCCAGGGGGAAACGCCTGGTATCTTTATAGTCCTGTCGGGTTTCGCCACCTCTGACTTGAGCGT
CGATTTTTGTGATGCTCGTCAGGGGGGCGGAGCCTATGGAAAAACGCCAGCAACGCGGCCTTTTTACGGT
TCCTGGCCTTTTGCTGGCCTTTTGCTCACATGTTCTTTCCTGCGTTATCCCCTGATTCTGTGGATAACCG
TATTACCGCCTTTGAGTGAGCTGATACCGCTCGCCGCAGCCGAACGACCGAGCGCAGCGAGTCAGTGAGC
GAGGAAGCGGAAGAGCGCCTGATGCGGTATTTTCTCCTTACGCATCTGTGCGGTATTTCACACCGCAATG
GTGCACTCTCAGTACAATCTGCTCTGATGCCGCATAGTTAAGCCAGTATACACTCCGCTATCGCTACGTG
ACTGGGTCATGGCTGCGCCCCGACACCCGCCAACACCCGCTGACGCGCCCTGACGGGCTTGTCTGCTCCC
GGCATCCGCTTACAGACAAGCTGTGACCGTCTCCGGGAGCTGCATGTGTCAGAGGTTTTCACCGTCATCA
CCGAAACGCGCGAGGCAGCTGCGGTAAAGCTCATCAGCGTGGTCGTGAAGCGATTCACAGATGTCTGCCT
GTTCATCCGCGTCCAGCTCGTTGAGTTTCTCCAGAAGCGTTAATGTCTGGCTTCTGATAAAGCGGGCCAT
GTTAAGGGCGGTTTTTTCCTGTTTGGTCACTGATGCCTCCGTGTAAGGGGGATTTCTGTTCATGGGGGTA
ATGATACCGATGAAACGAGAGAGGATGCTCACGATACGGGTTACTGATGATGAACATGCCCGGTTACTGG
AACGTTGTGAGGGTAAACAACTGGCGGTATGGATGCGGCGGGACCAGAGAAAAATCACTCAGGGTCAATG
CCAGCGCTTCGTTAATACAGATGTAGGTGTTCCACAGGGTAGCCAGCAGCATCCTGCGATGCAGATCCGG
AACATAATGGTGCAGGGCGCTGACTTCCGCGTTTCCAGACTTTACGAAACACGGAAACCGAAGACCATTC
ATGTTGTTGCTCAGGTCGCAGACGTTTTGCAGCAGCAGTCGCTTCACGTTCGCTCGCGTATCGGTGATTC
ATTCTGCTAACCAGTAAGGCAACCCCGCCAGCCTAGCCGGGTCCTCAACGACAGGAGCACGATCATGCGC
ACCCGTGGCCAGGACCCAACGCTGCCCGAGATGCGCCGCGTGCGGCTGCTGGAGATGGCGGACGCGATGG
ATATGTTCTGCCAAGGGTTGGTTTGCGCATTCACAGTTCTCCGCAAGAATTGATTGGCTCCAATTCTTGG
AGTGGTGAATCCGTTAGCGAGGTGCCGCCGGCTTCCATTCAGGTCGAGGTGGCCCGGCTCCATGCACCGC
GACGCAACGCGGGGAGGCAGACAAGGTATAGGGCGGCGCCTACAATCCATGCCAACCCGTTCCATGTGCT
CGCCGAGGCGGCATAAATCGCCGTGACGATCAGCGGTCCAATGATCGAAGTTAGGCTGGTAAGAGCCGCG
AGCGATCCTTGAAGCTGTCCCTGATGGTCGTCATCTACCTGCCTGGACAGCATGGCCTGCAACGCGGGCA
TCCCGATGCCGCCGGAAGCGAGAAGAATCATAATGGGGAAGGCCATCCAGCCTCGCGTCGCGAACGCCAG
CAAGACGTAGCCCAGCGCGTCGGCCGCCATGCCGGCGATAATGGCCTGCTTCTCGCCGAAACGTTTGGTG
GCGGGACCAGTGACGAAGGCTTGAGCGAGGGCGTGCAAGATTCCGAATACCGCAAGCGACAGGCCGATCA
TCGTCGCGCTCCAGCGAAAGCGGTCCTCGCCGAAAATGACCCAGAGCGCTGCCGGCACCTGTCCTACGAG
TTGCATGATAAAGAAGACAGTCATAAGTGCGGCGACGATAGTCATGCCCCGCGCCCACCGGAAGGAGCTG
ACTGGGTTGAAGGCTCTCAAGGGCATCGGTCGATCGACGCTCTCCCTTATGCGACTCCTGCATTAGGAAG
CAGCCCAGTAGTAGGTTGAGGCCGTTGAGCACCGCCGCCGCAAGGAATGGTGCATGCAAGGAGATGGCGC
CCAACAGTCCCCCGGCCACGGGGCCTGCCACCATACCCACGCCGAAACAAGCGCTCATGAGCCCGAAGTG
GCGAGCCCGATCTTCCCCATCGGTGATGTCGGCGATATAGGCGCCAGCAACCGCACCTGTGGCGCCGGTG
ATGCCGGCCACGATGCGTCCGGCGTAGAGGATCGAGATCTCGATCCCGCGAAATTAATACGACTCACTAT
AGGGAGACCACAACGGTTTCCCTCTAGAAATAATTTTGTTTAACTTTAAGAAGGAGATATACATATGTCG
TACTACCATCACCATCACCATCACCTCGAATCAACAAGTTTGTACAAAAAAGCAGGCTTCGAGAACCTGT
ATTTTCAGGGTAGCATGGCAAGCGCAAGCAGCAGCCAGCGTGGTCGTAGCGGTAGCGGTAATTTTGGTGT
TGGTCGTGGTGGTGGTTTTGGTGGTAATGATAATTTTGGCCGTGGTGGCAATTTTAGCGGTCGCGGTGGC
TTTGGCGGTGTTCGTGGTGGCGGTGGCTATGGTGGCAGCGGTGATGGTTATAATGGTTTTGGCAATGATG
GTAGCAACTTTGGAGGTGGTGGTAGCTATAACGATTTTGGCAACTATAATAACCAGAGCAGCAATTTCGT
TCCGATGAAAGGTGGTAACTTTGGTGGTCGTTCAAGCGGTCCGTATGGCGGTGGTGGTCAGTATTTTGCC
AAACCGCGTAATCAGGTTGGTTATGGTGGTTCTAGCAGCAGCAGCTCATATGGTAGCGGTCGTCGTTTTT
AAGACCCAGCTTTCTTGTACAAAGTGGTTGATTCGAGGCTGCTAACAAAGCCCGAAAGGAAGCTGAGTTG
GCTGCTGCCACCGCTGAGCAA
Features (pLannotate 1.2.2; 18 found; start..end, strand, type, name):
      4..51      +  terminator     T7 terminator: transcription terminator for bacteriophage T7 RNA polymerase
     77..369     -  CDS            TcR (fragment): tetracycline efflux protein; tet; confers resistance to tetracycline
    417..445     -  promoter       tet promoter: E. coli promoter for tetracycline efflux protein gene
    558..662     +  promoter       AmpR promoter: bla
    663..1523    +  CDS            AmpR: β-lactamase; bla; confers resistance to ampicillin, carbenicillin, and related antibiotics
   1694..2282    +  rep_origin     ori: high-copy-number ColE1/pMB1/pBR322/pUC origin of replication
   2468..2607    -  misc_feature   bom: basis of mobility region from pBR322
   2709..2900    -  CDS            rop: Rop protein, which maintains plasmids at low copy number; rop
   2917..3297    +  CDS            YPB1_ECOLX: Protein predicted: Swiss-Prot protein existence level 4. From Escherichia coli.
   3539..4443    -  CDS            TcR (fragment): tetracycline efflux protein; tet; confers resistance to tetracycline
   4465..4483    +  promoter       T7 promoter: promoter for bacteriophage T7 RNA polymerase
   4515..4537    +  RBS            RBS: efficient ribosome binding site from bacteriophage T7 gene 10 (Olins and Rangwala, 1989)
   4555..4575    +  CDS            8xHis (fragment): 8xHis affinity tag
   4584..4608    +  protein_bind   attB1: mutant version of attB; recombination site for the Gateway® BP reaction BP Clonase™
   4614..4630    +  CDS            TEV site (fragment): tobacco etch virus (TEV) protease recognition and cleavage site
   4635..5039    +  CDS            HNRNPA1 (fragment): ROA1_BOVIN - Also known as HNRPA1. Experimental evidence at protein level: Swiss-Prot protein existence level 1. Involved in the packaging of pre-mRNA into hnRNP particles, transport of poly(A) mRNA from the nucleus to the cytoplasm and may modulate splice site selection. May bind to specific miRNA hairpins. Binds to the IRES and thereby inhibits the translation of the apoptosis protease activating factor APAF1. From Bos taurus (Bovine).
   5044..5068    -  protein_bind   attB2: mutant version of attB; recombination site for the Gateway® BP reaction BP Clonase™
   5078..5127    +  CDS            SET1 (fragment): solubility-enhancement tag derived from T7 phage gene 10B
