[The description below was written by a language model from this plasmid's Addgene catalogue record and pLannotate feature annotations shown in this document.]
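Description:
A1-LCD -3G1S+4V is a bacterial expression plasmid built on the Gateway destination vector pDest17, carrying the low-complexity domain (residues 186-320) of human hnRNPA1 as a codon-optimized synthetic insert. The 5,131 nt sequence shows a pBR322-type backbone: a ColE1/pMB1 origin accompanied by the bom region and the rop gene, consistent with the catalogue's low-copy designation, and a β-lactamase gene under its own promoter for ampicillin selection. Remnants of the tetracycline resistance gene and its promoter are also present but only as fragments, so they are backbone relics rather than a usable marker.

The expression cassette runs from a T7 promoter and the phage T7 gene 10 ribosome binding site through an N-terminal histidine tag (6xHis according to the record), an attB1 site left by Gateway recombination, a TEV protease cleavage site, and the hnRNPA1 LCD coding sequence, followed by attB2 and a T7 terminator. The annotation tool matched the insert to the bovine orthologue, but the record identifies it as human. Expression requires T7 RNA polymerase, and the depositor recommends a DE3 E. coli strain. The tag permits affinity purification, and TEV cleavage removes it, leaving a short Gly-Ser remnant at the N terminus.

The variant carries G204V, S231V, G274V and G303V, replacing three glycines and one serine with valine, in agreement with the plasmid name. The purpose field instead says the residues were changed to Asn, which conflicts with the mutation list and appears to be an error in the record. The associated work concerns condensate metastability and conversion to amyloid fibrils, so the construct likely serves to produce recombinant protein for such studies.
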