Addgene plasmid #234612: A1-LCD -3G1S+4V
Purpose: Bacterial expression of N-terminally 6His tagged hnRNPA1 LCD (186-320) with 3 Gly and 1 Ser mutated to Asn
Depositing lab: Tanja Mittag. Depositing organization: St. Jude Children's Research Hospital. Publication: Metastable condensates suppress conversion to amyloid fibrils. Das T, Zaidi F, Farag M, Ruff KM, Messing J, Taylor JP, Pappu RV, Mittag T. bioRxiv [Preprint]. 2024 Mar 3:2024.02.28.582569. doi: 10.1101/2024.02.28.582569. PubMed 38464104.
Backbone
  Vector backbone: pDest17
  Backbone manufacturer: Invtirogen
  Vector type: Bacterial Expression
Growth in bacteria
  Bacterial resistance: Ampicillin, 100 μg/mL
  Growth temperature: 37°C
  Growth strain: DH5alpha
  Growth instructions: The depositing lab recommends BL21-Gold (DE3) E. coli for protein expression.
  Copy number: Low Copy
Gene/Insert
  Gene/Insert name: hnRNPA1_LCD_4GSV (alt name: A1-LCD 4GSV)
  Species: H. sapiens (human)
  Mutation: G204V, S231V, G274V, G303V
  Entrez Gene: HNRNPA1 (a.k.a. ALS19, ALS20, HNRPA1, HNRPA1L3, IBMPFD3, MPD3, UP 1, hnRNP A1, hnRNP-A1)
  Promoter: T7
  Tag / fusion protein: 6xHis-TEV (N terminal on insert)
  Cloning method: Gateway Cloning
Terms and licenses: Academic/Nonprofit Terms; Industry Terms: Not Available to Industry
Depositor comments: Insert created through codon optimized gene synthesis. TEV cleavage leaves N-terminal GS tag. Please visit https://doi.org/10.1101/2024.02.28.582569 for bioRxiv preprint.
How to cite: A1-LCD -3G1S+4V was a gift from Tanja Mittag (Addgene plasmid # 234612 ; http://n2t.net/addgene:234612 ; RRID:Addgene_234612)
