>Addgene plasmid #234612 | A1-LCD -3G1S+4V | depositor partial sequence | sequence record 461416 | Orf Sequence
ATGTCGTACTACCATCACCATCACCATCACCTCGAATCAACAAGTTTGTACAAAAAAGCAGGCTTCGAGA
ACCTGTATTTTCAGGGTAGCATGGCAAGCGCAAGCAGCAGCCAGCGTGGTCGTAGCGGTAGCGGTAATTT
TGGTGTTGGTCGTGGTGGTGGTTTTGGTGGTAATGATAATTTTGGCCGTGGTGGCAATTTTAGCGGTCGC
GGTGGCTTTGGCGGTGTTCGTGGTGGCGGTGGCTATGGTGGCAGCGGTGATGGTTATAATGGTTTTGGCA
ATGATGGTAGCAACTTTGGAGGTGGTGGTAGCTATAACGATTTTGGCAACTATAATAACCAGAGCAGCAA
TTTCGTTCCGATGAAAGGTGGTAACTTTGGTGGTCGTTCAAGCGGTCCGTATGGCGGTGGTGGTCAGTAT
TTTGCCAAACCGCGTAATCAGGTTGGTTATGGTGGTTCTAGCAGCAGCAGCTCATATGGTAGCGGTCGTC
GTTTTTAA
